>Addgene plasmid #66087 | AP303-3 | addgene partial sequence | sequence record 117259 | M13pUC-Fwd 5'-CCCAGTCACGACGTTGTAAAACG-3'
GTTGTGAGACTTTTTTCTTGGCGGCACAATAAAGTTTCCTCTTTTTGTTGGGTCACTCAACGAACACAAT
ACAAATATTTGAGCGCTCGCATTTTTCTCAACCTTTCGGGTTTAAAGCACTTCAAAATGGAATTGAAGAG
AGATTGTGAAAGTACATCAGACAGAATCACATTTTGATAGCATTCACTTCACTCAGATGCAAACTTTTCA
GTGACTATAAAAAGTCATAAAATAATAACATTAAAAAAGCAAATAAATTAGCGAGAGAATTTTTTGACAA
AAAGAAAGAAGAGTGATAGAGAAGAAGGGAATGCTTGAAAGGATTTTGCATTTATCACTAGTTTAGGCGT
AGTCTGGGACGTCGTATGGGTAGACCTTACGCTTCTTCTTTGGTGGTCCGGATCCTCCGTCTCCTCCGAG
TTGGGAGAGGTCGATACGGGTCTCGTAGAGTCCGGTGATGGATTGGTGGATGAGGGTGGCGTCGAGGACC
TCCTTGGTGGAGGTGTAACGCTTACGGTCGATGGTGGTGTCGAAGTACTTGAAGGCGGCTGGGGCTCCGA
GGTTGGTGAGGGTGAAGAGGTGGATGATGTTCTCGGCTTGCTCACGGATTGGCTTGTCACGGTGCTTGTT
GTAGGCGGAGAGGACCTTGTCGAGGTTGGCGTCGGCGAGGATGACACGCTTGGAGAACTCGGAGATTTGC
TCGATGATCTCGTCGAGGTAGTGCTTGTGTTGCTCGACGAAGAGTTGC
