>Addgene plasmid #66087 | AP303-3 | addgene partial sequence | sequence record 117260 | MoCloR 5'-gccacctgacgtctaagaaacc-3'
CATGCAGCTCCCGGAGACGGTCACAGCTTGTCTGTAAGCGGATGCCGGGAGCAGACAAGCCCGTCAGGGC
GCGTCAGCGGGTGTTGGCGGGTGTCGGGGCTGGCTTAACTATGCGGCATCAGAGCAGATTGCACTGAGAG
TGCACCATATGCGGTGTGAAATACCGCACAGATGCGTAAGGAGAAAATACCGCATCAGGCGCCATTCGCC
ATTCAGGCTGCGCAACTGTTGGGAAGGGCGATCGGTGCGGGCCTCTTCGCTATTACGCCAGAAATTTCAC
AAAAAGCACCGACTCGGTGCCACTTTTTCAAGTTGATAACGGACTAGCCTTATTTTAACTTGCTATTTCT
AGCTCTAAAACTCTTATTCTGGGTTAAGGCCAAGACATCTCGCAATAGGAGGTGTTTATATAGGGGCAAC
ACAAGAGGCGGCAGACATCTCGTGAGTTTGACAGAGTAGTATAAAGAGTGTGTGTGAGAGGGTGTAGGCA
TTTCATAACATA
