[The description below was written by a language model from this plasmid's Addgene catalogue record.]
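Description:
AP303-3 is a C. elegans CRISPR expression plasmid built on the pDD162 backbone, a worm vector designed to deliver both Cas9 and a single guide RNA from one plasmid. It is propagated in E. coli under ampicillin selection. The record does not state the copy number or origin of replication, and no feature table is provided, so details of the backbone elements, including the promoter driving Cas9, cannot be confirmed from the record.

The construct-specific payload is a guide RNA designated "sgRNA for APs1", expressed from a U6 promoter, the RNA polymerase III promoter commonly used to produce small, uncapped transcripts with defined ends such as guide RNAs. This guide directs Cas9 to the 5' end of the C. elegans gene K08F4.2. Co-expression of nuclease and guide produces a double-strand break at that site. The associated work concerns genome editing in C. elegans using linear DNA repair templates carrying short homology to sequences flanking the Cas9 cut, so the plasmid is suited to edits or insertions at the start of the K08F4.2 locus.

The cloning method is listed as unknown, but the depositor comments indicate that a PCR step was involved. Each clone was sequence-verified only across the sgRNA insertion, and the rest of the plasmid, including the Cas9 gene, was not fully sequenced and could carry PCR-induced mutations. For this reason several independent clones with the same sgRNA were deposited, of which this appears to be one, and the depositor recommends using a mix of positive clones rather than relying on a single isolate.
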