Addgene plasmid #66087: AP303-3
Purpose: co-expression of Cas9 and a sgRNA targeting 5'end of C.elegans K08F4.2
Depositing lab: Geraldine Seydoux. Depositing organization: Johns Hopkins University and School of Medicine. Publication: Scalable and versatile genome editing using linear DNAs with microhomology to Cas9 Sites in Caenorhabditis elegans. Paix A, Wang Y, Smith HE, Lee CY, Calidas D, Lu T, Smith J, Schmidt H, Krause MW, Seydoux G. Genetics. 2014 Dec;198(4):1347-56. doi: 10.1534/genetics.114.170423. Epub 2014 Sep 23. PubMed 25249454.
Backbone
  Vector backbone: pDD162
  Backbone manufacturer: Goldstein lab Plasmid 47549
  Vector type: Worm Expression, CRISPR
Growth in bacteria
  Bacterial resistance: Ampicillin, 100 μg/mL
  Growth temperature: 37°C
  Growth strain: DH5alpha
  Copy number: Unknown
Gene/Insert
  Gene/Insert name: sgRNA for APs1
  gRNA/shRNA sequence: gccttaacccagaataaga
  Promoter: U6
  Cloning method: Unknown
  Sequencing primers: 5′ tatgaaatgcctacaccctctc
Terms and licenses: Academic/Nonprofit Terms; Industry Terms: Not Available to Industry
Depositor comments: From the depositor: Each positive clones had been sequenced for correct insertion of the sgRNA . However the PCR could have created some mutation in the plasmid backbone (containing also the Cas9 gene) and we didnt sequenced the full plasmid, therefore we recommend to use a mix of several positive clones. It is why we provide several clones containing the same sgRNA insert.
How to cite: AP303-3 was a gift from Geraldine Seydoux (Addgene plasmid # 66087 ; http://n2t.net/addgene:66087 ; RRID:Addgene_66087)
